Addgene plasmid #71075: pFOSGE_CUS1H03
Purpose: Gateway entry clone
Depositing lab: Alexander Stark. Depositing organization: Research Institute of Molecular Pathology (IMP). Publication: Transcriptional regulators form diverse groups with context-dependent regulatory functions. Stampfel G, Kazmar T, Frank O, Wienerroither S, Reiter F, Stark A. Nature. 2015 Nov 9. doi: 10.1038/nature15545. PubMed 26550828.
Backbone
  Vector backbone: pDONR221
  Backbone manufacturer: Invitrogen
  Backbone size w/o insert (bp): 4762
  Vector type: Gateway entry vector
Growth in bacteria
  Bacterial resistance: Kanamycin, 50 μg/mL
  Growth temperature: 37°C
  Growth strain: DH5alpha
  Copy number: High Copy
Gene/Insert
  Gene/Insert name: CG15766 (alt names: FBgn0029813; CG15766, FBtr0070832)
  Species: D. melanogaster (fly)
  Insert size (bp): 648
  Cloning method: Gateway Cloning
  Sequencing primers: 5′ M13-F20; 3′ M13R
Terms and licenses: Academic/Nonprofit Terms; Industry Terms: Not Available to Industry
How to cite: pFOSGE_CUS1H03 was a gift from Alexander Stark (Addgene plasmid # 71075 ; http://n2t.net/addgene:71075 ; RRID:Addgene_71075)
