[The description below was written by a language model from this plasmid's Addgene catalogue record.]
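Description:
pFOSGE_CUS1H03 is a Gateway entry clone built on the commercial pDONR221 donor backbone and carrying a 648 bp insert corresponding to the Drosophila melanogaster gene CG15766. It is a bacterial cloning plasmid rather than an expression vector. It is maintained at high copy number in standard E. coli cloning strains such as DH5alpha and selected with kanamycin. No feature table accompanies the record, so the exact positions of the origin, resistance cassette and recombination sites are not documented here. As a general property of pDONR221-derived entry clones, the insert replaces the donor vector's counter-selectable cassette through a BP recombination reaction and ends up flanked by attL sites, with M13 forward and reverse priming sites on either side that serve for sequence verification.

Entry clones of this kind carry no promoter intended to drive the insert, and the record lists no promoter, tag or reporter. The flanking recombination sites instead allow the CG15766 sequence to be moved by LR recombination into any compatible destination vector, which then supplies the promoter, fusion partners and host-specific elements. The record does not state whether the insert is a full open reading frame or whether it retains a stop codon, which would matter for C-terminal fusions. The associated publication concerns the context-dependent regulatory functions of transcriptional regulators, suggesting that this plasmid belongs to a larger collection of fly factor clones intended for transfer into assay vectors, although the record itself gives the purpose only as a Gateway entry clone.
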