>Addgene plasmid #71075 | pFOSGE_CUS1H03 | depositor partial sequence | sequence record 127017 | insert
ATGGCTAAACCGATTGCCGATGACATTGTGGTGCGCCAGGTGGACGTCGGGGAAACGGAGCAACTGATGA
CCTTCCTGCTGGCCCACTATTACCCCGAGGAACCTCTGACGGCCGGCACACATCCTCCAGAGCCGGAGGC
GGCGGACAAGGAGTTTCTGCTATCCAATGTTCCCTTTGGCACATGCTTCGTGGCGCTGCACGAAGGCCGG
ATTGTGGCCGCCGTTGTGGCGGGACCAAAGGACTCCCACGAACCGGAACACATGGCCGAGGAGGCCAGAA
AATATGCCGGCGGTAAGTGGGGTAGCATTCTGCATCTGCTATCCGCCGTGGAGACGGCCACCGATGTGTG
CCGTCGCTTCAGTGTACCCAGCTGCCTGCATGTTCATGCACTGGGCGTTGATCCGCAGCTGAGGGGTCGT
AATCTGGGCGGCCGCCTCATGGAGACAGTGGCCCAGCGGGGCAGAGATTTGGGGCATCAGCTCGTATCCG
TCGACTGTACCAGTGTCTACTCCGCCCGATTGGTCCAGCGTCTGGGCTACCAGCTCATCAACACGTTGCG
GTACGTGGACCACCTGGACGCCAGTGGGCAGCAGGTCATACGACCGCCGCCGCCACACGAGAGTGTCCAG
ACCTTCGTGCTCCATTTG
