>Addgene plasmid #71075 | pFOSGE_CUS1H03 | addgene partial sequence | sequence record 130912 | M13-Rev 5'-CAGGAAACAGCTATGACC-3'
ATTTATTTTGACTGATAGTGACCTGTTCGTTGCAACAAATTGATAAGCAATGCTTTCTTATAATGCCAAC
TTTGTACAAGAAAGCTGGGTCCAAATGGAGCACGAAGGTCTGGACACTCTCGTGTGGCGGCGGCGGTCGT
ATGACCTGCTGCCCACTGGCGTCCAGGTGGTCCACGTACCGCAACGTGTTGATGAGCTGGTAGCCCAGAC
GCTGGACCAATCGGGCGGAGTAGACACTGGTACAGTCGACGGATACGAGCTGATGCCCCAAATCTCTGCC
CCGCTGGGCCACTGTCTCCATGAGGCGGCCGCCCAGATTACGACCCCTCAGCTGCGGATCAACGCCCAGT
GCATGAACATGCAGGCAGCTGGGTACACTGAAGCGACGGCACACATCGGTGGCCGTCTCCACGGCGGATA
GCAGATGCAGAATGCTACCCCACTTACCGCCGGCATATTTTCTGGCCTCCTC
