>Addgene plasmid #71075 | pFOSGE_CUS1H03 | addgene partial sequence | sequence record 130913 | M13-F20 5'-TGTAAAACGACGGCCAGT-3'
ATTTTATTTTGACTGATAGTGACCTGTTCGTTGCAACAAATTGATGAGCAATGCTTTTTTATAATGCCAA
CTTTGTACAAAAAAGCAGGCTTCATGGCTAAACCGATTGCCGATGACATTGTGGTGCGCCAGGTGGACGT
CGGGGAAACGGAGCAACTGATGACCTTCCTGCTGGCCCACTATTACCCCGAGGAACCTCTGACGGCCGGC
ACACATCCTCCAGAGCCGGAGGCGGCGGACAAGGAGTTTCTGCTATCCAATGTTCCCTTTGGCACATGCT
TCGTGGCGCTGCACGAAGGCCGGATTGTGGCCGCCGTTGTGGCGGGACCAAAGGACTCCCACGAACCGGA
ACACATGGCCGAGGAGGCCAGAAAATATGCCGGCGGTAAGTGGGGTAGCATTCTGCATCTGCTATCCGCC
GTGGAGACGGCCACCGATGTGTGCCGTCGCTTCAGTGTACCCAGCTGCCTGCATGTTCATGCACTGGGCG
TTGATCCGCAGCTGAGGGGTCGTAATCTGGGCGGCCGCCTCATGGAGACAGTGGCCCAGCGGGGCAGAGA
TTTGGGGCATCAGCTCGTATCCGTCGACTGTACCAGTGTCTACTCCGCCCGATTGGTCCAGCGTCTGGGC
TACCAGCTCATCAACACGTTGCGGTACGTGGACCACCTGGACGCCAGTGGGCAGCAGGTCATACGACCGC
CGCCGCCACACGAGAGTGTCCAGACCTTCGTGCTCCATTTGGACCCAGCTTTCTTGTACAAAGTTGGCAT
TATAAGAAAGCATTGCTTATCAATTTGTTGCAACGAACAGGTCACTATCAGTCAAAATAAAATCATTATT
TGCCATCCAGCTGATATCCC
